Addgene plasmid #216498: pcDNA3 PM-Ras-LOCKR-S
Purpose: FRET-based reporter for Ras activity, plasma membrane localized
Depositing lab: David Baker. Depositing organization: University of Washington. Publication: Computationally designed sensors detect endogenous Ras activity and signaling effectors at subcellular resolution. Zhang JZ, Nguyen WH, Greenwood N, Rose JC, Ong SE, Maly DJ, Baker D. Nat Biotechnol. 2024 Jan 25. doi: 10.1038/s41587-023-02107-w. PubMed 38273065.
Backbone
  Vector backbone: pcDNA3
  Backbone manufacturer: Genscript
  Vector type: Mammalian Expression
Growth in bacteria
  Bacterial resistance: Ampicillin, 100 μg/mL
  Growth temperature: 37°C
  Growth strain: DH5alpha
  Copy number: Unknown
Gene/Insert
  Gene/Insert name: PM-Ras-LOCKR-S
  Species: H. sapiens (human)
  Insert size (bp): 3243
Resource information
  A portion of this plasmid was derived from a plasmid made by: Genscript
Terms and licenses: Academic/Nonprofit Terms; Industry Terms: Not Available to Industry
How to cite: pcDNA3 PM-Ras-LOCKR-S was a gift from David Baker (Addgene plasmid # 216498 ; http://n2t.net/addgene:216498 ; RRID:Addgene_216498)
