[The description below was written by a language model from this plasmid's Addgene catalogue record and pLannotate feature annotations shown in this document.]
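Description:
pcDNA3 PM-Ras-LOCKR-S is a mammalian expression plasmid of about 8.6 kb, built on the pcDNA3 backbone, that encodes a plasma-membrane-targeted, FRET-based reporter of Ras activity. It is propagated in E. coli through a high-copy ColE1/pUC-type origin and selected with ampicillin via the β-lactamase gene and its native promoter. An f1 origin is also present. For selection in mammalian cells, the backbone carries a neomycin phosphotransferase cassette driven by the SV40 enhancer/early promoter and closed by an SV40 polyadenylation signal. Small residual hits to lac regulatory elements, bom, ble and an HIV-1 LTR are fragments and are probably backbone remnants or annotation artefacts rather than functional parts.

The roughly 3.2 kb insert lies between the CMV immediate-early enhancer/promoter and the bovine growth hormone polyadenylation signal, with a T7 promoter just upstream of the coding region. Annotated within it, in order, are a short Myc-tag-like match, an enhanced cyan fluorescent protein, a cluster of short FLAG-like matches, the yellow fluorescent protein YPet, and near the 3' end a fragment of human RAF1, the kinase that links membrane-associated Ras GTPases to the MAPK/ERK cascade. The cyan and yellow proteins form a donor/acceptor pair, consistent with a FRET readout, and the RAF1 fragment plausibly provides the element that recognises active Ras. Considerable stretches of the insert, including the region between YPet and RAF1, are unannotated. They presumably hold the computationally designed LOCKR switch components and the membrane-targeting sequence, but the record does not define these or state how the parts are arranged into one or more polypeptides. The construct is intended for detecting endogenous Ras activity at the plasma membrane of transfected cells.
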