Features (pLannotate 1.2.2; 26 found; start..end, strand, type, name):
     28..80      -  misc_feature   bom (fragment): basis of mobility region from pBR322
    235..614     +  enhancer       CMV enhancer: human cytomegalovirus immediate early enhancer
    615..818     +  promoter       CMV promoter: human cytomegalovirus (CMV) immediate early promoter
    814..847     +  LTR            5' LTR (truncated) (fragment): truncated 5' long terminal repeat (LTR) from HIV-1
    863..881     +  promoter       T7 promoter: promoter for bacteriophage T7 RNA polymerase
    969..997     +  CDS            3xMyc (fragment): 3 tandem Myc epitope tags
   1305..1982    +  CDS            Enhanced Cyan-Emitting GFP: Enhanced Cyan-Emitting GFP is a basic (constitutively fluorescent) cyan fluorescent protein published in 2002, derived from Aequorea victoria.
   2043..2064    +  CDS            3xFLAG (fragment): three tandem FLAG® epitope tags
   2073..2095    +  CDS            2xFLAG (fragment): two tandem FLAG® epitope tags
   2109..2125    +  CDS            3xFLAG (fragment): three tandem FLAG® epitope tags
   2142..2825    +  CDS            YPet: YPet is a basic (constitutively fluorescent) yellow fluorescent protein published in 2005, derived from Aequorea victoria. It has moderate acid sensitivity.
   3912..4142    +  CDS            RAF1 (fragment): RAF1_HUMAN - Also known as RAF. Experimental evidence at protein level: Swiss-Prot protein existence level 1. Serine/threonine-protein kinase that acts as a regulatory link between the membrane-associated Ras GTPases and the MAPK/ERK cascade, and this critical regulatory link functions as a switch determining cell fate decisions including proliferation, differentiation, apoptosis, survival and oncogenic transformation. RAF1 activation initiates a mitogen-activated protein kinase (MAPK) cascade that comprises a sequential phosphorylation of the dual-specific MAPK kinases (MAP2K1/MEK1 and MAP2K2
   4228..4452    +  polyA_signal   bGH poly(A) signal: bovine growth hormone polyadenylation signal
   4456..4477    +  promoter       SV40 promoter (fragment): SV40 enhancer and early promoter
   4498..4926    +  rep_origin     f1 ori (sequence partly withheld): f1 bacteriophage origin of replication; arrow indicates direction of (+) strand synthesis
   4940..5269    +  promoter       SV40 promoter: SV40 enhancer and early promoter
   5336..6127    +  CDS            neo: KKA2_KLEPN - Also known as kan, nptII. Experimental evidence at protein level: Swiss-Prot protein existence level 1. Resistance to kanamycin, neomycin, paromomycin, ribostamycin, butirosin and gentamicin B. From Klebsiella pneumoniae.
   6151..6309    +  CDS            ble (fragment): BLE_KLEPN - Experimental evidence at protein level: Swiss-Prot protein existence level 1. Binding protein with a strong affinity to the bleomycin family of antibiotics. Binds to CL990; an antimitotic-antibiotic compound. From Klebsiella pneumoniae.
   6304..6425    +  polyA_signal   SV40 poly(A) signal: SV40 polyadenylation signal
   6498..6514    -  protein_bind   lac operator: The lac repressor binds to the lac operator to inhibit transcription in E. coli. This inhibition can be relieved by adding lactose or isopropyl-β-D-thiogalactopyranoside (IPTG). lac repressor encoded by lacI
   6522..6552    -  promoter       lac promoter: promoter for the E. coli lac operon
   6567..6588    -  protein_bind   CAP binding site: CAP binding activates transcription in the presence of cAMP. E. coli catabolite activator protein
   6601..6693    -  CDS            lacI (fragment): lac repressor; lacI; The lac repressor binds to the lac operator to inhibit transcription in E. coli. This inhibition can be relieved by adding lactose or isopropyl-β-D-thiogalactopyranoside (IPTG).
   6876..7464    -  rep_origin     ori: high-copy-number ColE1/pMB1/pBR322/pUC origin of replication
   7635..8495    -  CDS            AmpR: β-lactamase; bla; confers resistance to ampicillin, carbenicillin, and related antibiotics
   8496..8600    -  promoter       AmpR promoter: bla
>Addgene plasmid #216498 | pcDNA3 PM-Ras-LOCKR-S | addgene full sequence | sequence record 428986 | Addgene NGS Result
GACGGATCGGGAGATCTCCCGATCCCCTATGGTGCACTCTCAGTACAATCTGCTCTGATGCCGCATAGTT
AAGCCAGTATCTGCTCCCTGCTTGTGTGTTGGAGGTCGCTGAGTAGTGCGCGAGCAAAATTTAAGCTACA
ACAAGGCAAGGCTTGACCGACAATTGCATGAAGAATCTGCTTAGGGTTAGGCGTTTTGCGCTGCTTCGCG
ATGTACGGGCCAGATATACGCGTTGACATTGATTATTGACTAGTTATTAATAGTAATCAATTACGGGGTC
ATTAGTTCATAGCCCATATATGGAGTTCCGCGTTACATAACTTACGGTAAATGGCCCGCCTGGCTGACCG
CCCAACGACCCCCGCCCATTGACGTCAATAATGACGTATGTTCCCATAGTAACGCCAATAGGGACTTTCC
ATTGACGTCAATGGGTGGAGTATTTACGGTAAACTGCCCACTTGGCAGTACATCAAGTGTATCATATGCC
AAGTACGCCCCCTATTGACGTCAATGACGGTAAATGGCCCGCCTGGCATTATGCCCAGTACATGACCTTA
TGGGACTTTCCTACTTGGCAGTACATCTACGTATTAGTCATCGCTATTACCATGGTGATGCGGTTTTGGC
AGTACATCAATGGGCGTGGATAGCGGTTTGACTCACGGGGATTTCCAAGTCTCCACCCCATTGACGTCAA
TGGGAGTTTGTTTTGGCACCAAAATCAACGGGACTTTCCAAAATGTCGTAACAACTCCGCCCCATTGACG
CAAATGGGCGGTAGGCGTGTACGGTGGGAGGTCTATATAAGCAGAGCTCTCTGGCTAACTAGAGAACCCA
CTGCTTACTGGCTTATCGAAATTAATACGACTCACTATAGGGAGACCCAAGCTTGCGCCACCATGGGCTG
CATCAAGAGCAAGAGGAAGGACAAAGGGTCTAGCCATCACCATCATCACCATTCTAGCGAGCAGAAACTC
ATCTCTGAAGAGGATCTCGGTGGTAGTGAACAAAAGTTGATATCCGAGGAGGATTTGGGTGGGAGCGAGC
AGAAACTTATCAGTGAAGAAGATTTGGGGGGCTCCATGGATCCTGACGAGGCAAGGAAAGCCATAGCGAG
GGTTAAAAGGGAAAGCAAACGAATAGTAGAAGACGCGGAAAGGCTTAGTCGAGAAGCAGCGGCGGCAAGT
GAGAAATCCTCCCGAGAGGCGGAGAGGCTCTCCCGGGAGGCCGCTGCTGCGTCCGAGAAAATTTCCCGGG
AGGGAGGAACAGGGGGGTCAGGAGGGACTGGAGGCTCAATGGTATCTAAAGGAGAAGAGCTGTTTACTGG
GGTCGTGCCTATCCTGGTAGAGCTGGACGGTGACGTTAATGGACATAAGTTTAGCGTAAGTGGGGAAGGC
GAAGGCGATGCTACTTACGGGAAGTTGACTTTGAAATTTATCTGTACCACTGGAAAGCTGCCGGTACCCT
GGCCTACGTTGGTTACCACGTTGACCTGGGGTGTCCAATGCTTCTCAAGATACCCAGATCACATGAAGCA
ACACGACTTTTTCAAATCTGCGATGCCCGAAGGATATGTTCAAGAGAGAACGATATTTTTTAAAGATGAT
GGTAACTATAAAACTAGAGCCGAGGTCAAGTTCGAGGGGGACACTCTGGTTAACCGGATCGAACTTAAAG
GCATTGACTTTAAGGAGGATGGGAACATCCTGGGCCATAAATTGGAGTACAACTATATATCACATAACGT
CTATATCACGGCGGACAAGCAAAAGAATGGGATAAAGGCTAACTTTAAAATACGGCATAACATTGAGGAT
GGAAGCGTGCAGCTTGCGGACCATTATCAACAAAATACGCCTATAGGAGACGGACCCGTGCTGCTGCCTG
ATAATCACTATCTTTCCACTCAAAGTGCGCTCTCTAAAGACCCGAATGAGAAACGAGACCATATGGTTCT
GTTGGAGTTCGTAACGGCAGCGGCAACCAATTTCAGTCTCCTGAAGCAGGCAGGTGATGTAGAAGAGAAT
CCCGGACCGGATTATAAAGACGATGATGACAAGGGAGGTAGTGATTACAAGGATGATGACGATAAAGGAG
GTTCCGATTACAAAGATGATGACGACAAGGGCGGGTCTATGAAGGGCGAAGAACTTTTCACAGGCGTGGT
GCCGATATTGGTGGAACTCGATGGAGACGTAAATGGGCATAAATTCTCAGTTTCCGGGGAAGGGGAAGGT
GACGCCACTTATGGGAAGCTTACTCTCAAATTGCTGTGCACTACGGGGAAGCTTCCAGTGCCTTGGCCTA
CACTTGTTACCACACTGGGGTACGGAGTGCAGTGTTTCGCCCGCTACCCCGACCACATGAAACAGCATGA
TTTCTTTAAATCTGCGATGCCAGAAGGTTATGTGCAAGAGAGAACTATTTTTTTCAAGGATGACGGCAAT
TACAAAACTAGGGCGGAGGTTAAGTTCGAGGGTGACACACTCGTGAATAGGATTGAGTTGAAGGGCATAG
ACTTTAAAGAAGATGGGAATATCTTGGGTCACAAGCTTGAGTATAATTATAACTCCCATAATGTCTACAT
CACAGCAGATAAACAGAAAAATGGAATTAAAGCAAACTTCAAGATACGACACAACATCGAGGACGGTGGA
GTTCAGTTGGCGGACCACTACCAACAAAATACACCTATCGGTGACGGGCCAGTCCTTCTGCCCGACAACC
ACTACCTCTCCTATCAAAGCGCGCTTTTCAAGGACCCTAATGAGAAGAGAGACCATATGGTTCTTCTTGA
ATTTCTGACAGCAGCGGGAGGTACCGGCGGTTCCGGGGGTACGGGAGGCAGTTCAAAGGAAGCAGCGAAG
AAACTCCAGGACCTGAATATAGAGCTTGCGCGGAAACTCCTCGAAGCGAGCACGAAGCTTCAAAGACTTA
ACATAAGGCTGGCAGAAGCTCTCTTGGAAGCCATCGCTAGATTGCAGGAGCTGAATCTGGAGCTCGTATA
CCTGGCTGTTGAGCTGACAGACCCTAAACGGATACGGGATGAGATCAAGGAAGTCAAAGATAAGAGCAAG
GAAATTATTCGCCGCGCTGAAAAAGAAATAGATGATGCTGCCAAGGAGTCCAAAAAAATTCTTGAGGAAG
CACGAAAAGCTATTCGAGACGCCGCCGAGGAGAGTAGGAAAATTCTCGAGGAAGGTAGCGGGAGCGGGTC
AGATGCCCTGGATGAGTTGCAAAAGTTGAATCTTGAACTTGCGAAGCTTCTCCTTAAAGCAATTGCTGAA
ACTCAAGACTTGAATCTTAGAGCTGCAAAGGCCTTTCTCGAAGCGGCCGCAAAATTGCAGGAACTTAATA
TTAGGGCTGTGGAACTTCTCGTAAAGCTCACCGACCCGGCAACCATACGCCGGGCTCTGGAGCATGCTAA
GAGACGGTCAAAGGAGATAATCGACGAAGCGGAAAGGGCTATTCGGGCAGCTAAGCGCGAGAGCGAGCGA
ATTATTGAAGAAGCGCGGCGACTCATAGAGAAGGCCAAGGAGGAGAGTGAAAGGATAATTCGAGAAGGTT
CCGGCAGTGGTGATCCCGATATCAAAAAATTGCAGGATCTCAACATTGAACTGGCAAGAGAGCTGCTCCG
GGCTCATGCACAGCTTCAGCGACTTAATTTGGAGTTGCTTCGCGAACTGCTTCGAGCTTTGGCTCAATTG
CAAGAGCTTAACCTCGACCTCTTGAGGTTGGCTTCCGAATTGACTGACCCAGACGAGGCGAGGAAAGCGA
TCGCCGTTACAGGCTACCGGCTCTTTGAAGAAATACTGGACAGTGAGCGATTGAGTCGGGAGGCCGCAGC
AGCATCTGAAAAGAGCAGCCGGGAGGCTGAACGCCTTATACGAGAAGCTGCAGCGGCTTCTAGCAATACT
ATAAGGGTTTTTCTCCCCAACAAGCAACGCACCGTGGTCAACGTGAGGAACGGGATGTCACTGCACGATT
GCCTGATGAAGGCGCTGAAGGTTCGAGGTTTGCAACCCGAGTGTTGCGCGGTGTTCAGGCTTCTTCACGA
GCATAAGGGGAAAAAAGCACGATTGGATTGGAACACTGATGCAGCCAGTCTCATCGGCGAGGAATTGCAG
GTGGATTTTTTGTGAGAATTCTGCAGATATCCATCACACTGGCGGCCGCTCGAGCATGCATCTAGAGGGC
CCGTTTAAACCCGCTGATCAGCCTCGACTGTGCCTTCTAGTTGCCAGCCATCTGTTGTTTGCCCCTCCCC
CGTGCCTTCCTTGACCCTGGAAGGTGCCACTCCCACTGTCCTTTCCTAATAAAATGAGGAAATTGCATCG
CATTGTCTGAGTAGGTGTCATTCTATTCTGGGGGGTGGGGTGGGGCAGGACAGCAAGGGGGAGGATTGGG
AAGACAATAGCAGGCATGCTGGGGATGCGGTGGGCTCTATGGCTTCTGAGGCGGAAAGAACCAGCTGGGG
CTCTAGGGGGTATCCCC
[124 nt withheld, positions 4498-4621]
C
[91 nt withheld, positions 4623-4713]
A
[49 nt withheld, positions 4715-4763]
CCTTTGACGTTGGAGTCCACGTTCTTT
[37 nt withheld, positions 4791-4827]
ACCCTATCTCGGTCTATTCTTTTGATTTATAAGGGATTTTGCCGATTTCGGCCTATTGGTTAAAAAATGA
GCTGATTTAACAAAAATTTAACGCGAATTAATTCTGTGGAATGTGTGTCAGTTAGGGTGTGGAAAGTCCC
CAGGCTCCCCAGCAGGCAGAAGTATGCAAAGCATGCATCTCAATTAGTCAGCAACCAGGTGTGGAAAGTC
CCCAGGCTCCCCAGCAGGCAGAAGTATGCAAAGCATGCATCTCAATTAGTCAGCAACCATAGTCCCGCCC
CTAACTCCGCCCATCCCGCCCCTAACTCCGCCCAGTTCCGCCCATTCTCCGCCCCATGGCTGACTAATTT
TTTTTATTTATGCAGAGGCCGAGGCCGCCTCTGCCTCTGAGCTATTCCAGAAGTAGTGAGGAGGCTTTTT
TGGAGGCCTAGGCTTTTGCAAAAAGCTCCCGGGAGCTTGTATATCCATTTTCGGATCTGATCAAGAGACA
GGATGAGGATCGTTTCGCATGATTGAACAAGATGGATTGCACGCAGGTTCTCCGGCCGCTTGGGTGGAGA
GGCTATTCGGCTATGACTGGGCACAACAGACAATCGGCTGCTCTGATGCCGCCGTGTTCCGGCTGTCAGC
GCAGGGGCGCCCGGTTCTTTTTGTCAAGACCGACCTGTCCGGTGCCCTGAATGAACTGCAGGACGAGGCA
GCGCGGCTATCGTGGCTGGCCACGACGGGCGTTCCTTGCGCAGCTGTGCTCGACGTTGTCACTGAAGCGG
GAAGGGACTGGCTGCTATTGGGCGAAGTGCCGGGGCAGGATCTCCTGTCATCTCACCTTGCTCCTGCCGA
GAAAGTATCCATCATGGCTGATGCAATGCGGCGGCTGCATACGCTTGATCCGGCTACCTGCCCATTCGAC
CACCAAGCGAAACATCGCATCGAGCGAGCACGTACTCGGATGGAAGCCGGTCTTGTCGATCAGGATGATC
TGGACGAAGAGCATCAGGGGCTCGCGCCAGCCGAACTGTTCGCCAGGCTCAAGGCGCGCATGCCCGACGG
CGAGGATCTCGTCGTGACCCATGGCGATGCCTGCTTGCCGAATATCATGGTGGAAAATGGCCGCTTTTCT
GGATTCATCGACTGTGGCCGGCTGGGTGTGGCGGACCGCTATCAGGACATAGCGTTGGCTACCCGTGATA
TTGCTGAAGAGCTTGGCGGCGAATGGGCTGACCGCTTCCTCGTGCTTTACGGTATCGCCGCTCCCGATTC
GCAGCGCATCGCCTTCTATCGCCTTCTTGACGAGTTCTTCTGAGCGGGACTCTGGGGTTCGAAATGACCG
ACCAAGCGACGCCCAACCTGCCATCACGAGATTTCGATTCCACCGCCGCCTTCTATGAAAGGTTGGGCTT
CGGAATCGTTTTCCGGGACGCCGGCTGGATGATCCTCCAGCGCGGGGATCTCATGCTGGAGTTCTTCGCC
CACCCCAACTTGTTTATTGCAGCTTATAATGGTTACAAATAAAGCAATAGCATCACAAATTTCACAAATA
AAGCATTTTTTTCACTGCATTCTAGTTGTGGTTTGTCCAAACTCATCAATGTATCTTATCATGTCTGTAT
ACCGTCGACCTCTAGCTAGAGCTTGGCGTAATCATGGTCATAGCTGTTTCCTGTGTGAAATTGTTATCCG
CTCACAATTCCACACAACATACGAGCCGGAAGCATAAAGTGTAAAGCCTGGGGTGCCTAATGAGTGAGCT
AACTCACATTAATTGCGTTGCGCTCACTGCCCGCTTTCCAGTCGGGAAACCTGTCGTGCCAGCTGCATTA
ATGAATCGGCCAACGCGCGGGGAGAGGCGGTTTGCGTATTGGGCGCTCTTCCGCTTCCTCGCTCACTGAC
TCGCTGCGCTCGGTCGTTCGGCTGCGGCGAGCGGTATCAGCTCACTCAAAGGCGGTAATACGGTTATCCA
CAGAATCAGGGGATAACGCAGGAAAGAACATGTGAGCAAAAGGCCAGCAAAAGGCCAGGAACCGTAAAAA
GGCCGCGTTGCTGGCGTTTTTCCATAGGCTCCGCCCCCCTGACGAGCATCACAAAAATCGACGCTCAAGT
CAGAGGTGGCGAAACCCGACAGGACTATAAAGATACCAGGCGTTTCCCCCTGGAAGCTCCCTCGTGCGCT
CTCCTGTTCCGACCCTGCCGCTTACCGGATACCTGTCCGCCTTTCTCCCTTCGGGAAGCGTGGCGCTTTC
TCATAGCTCACGCTGTAGGTATCTCAGTTCGGTGTAGGTCGTTCGCTCCAAGCTGGGCTGTGTGCACGAA
CCCCCCGTTCAGCCCGACCGCTGCGCCTTATCCGGTAACTATCGTCTTGAGTCCAACCCGGTAAGACACG
ACTTATCGCCACTGGCAGCAGCCACTGGTAACAGGATTAGCAGAGCGAGGTATGTAGGCGGTGCTACAGA
GTTCTTGAAGTGGTGGCCTAACTACGGCTACACTAGAAGAACAGTATTTGGTATCTGCGCTCTGCTGAAG
CCAGTTACCTTCGGAAAAAGAGTTGGTAGCTCTTGATCCGGCAAACAAACCACCGCTGGTAGCGGTGGTT
TTTTTGTTTGCAAGCAGCAGATTACGCGCAGAAAAAAAGGATCTCAAGAAGATCCTTTGATCTTTTCTAC
GGGGTCTGACGCTCAGTGGAACGAAAACTCACGTTAAGGGATTTTGGTCATGAGATTATCAAAAAGGATC
TTCACCTAGATCCTTTTAAATTAAAAATGAAGTTTTAAATCAATCTAAAGTATATATGAGTAAACTTGGT
CTGACAGTTACCAATGCTTAATCAGTGAGGCACCTATCTCAGCGATCTGTCTATTTCGTTCATCCATAGT
TGCCTGACTCCCCGTCGTGTAGATAACTACGATACGGGAGGGCTTACCATCTGGCCCCAGTGCTGCAATG
ATACCGCGAGACCCACGCTCACCGGCTCCAGATTTATCAGCAATAAACCAGCCAGCCGGAAGGGCCGAGC
GCAGAAGTGGTCCTGCAACTTTATCCGCCTCCATCCAGTCTATTAATTGTTGCCGGGAAGCTAGAGTAAG
TAGTTCGCCAGTTAATAGTTTGCGCAACGTTGTTGCCATTGCTACAGGCATCGTGGTGTCACGCTCGTCG
TTTGGTATGGCTTCATTCAGCTCCGGTTCCCAACGATCAAGGCGAGTTACATGATCCCCCATGTTGTGCA
AAAAAGCGGTTAGCTCCTTCGGTCCTCCGATCGTTGTCAGAAGTAAGTTGGCCGCAGTGTTATCACTCAT
GGTTATGGCAGCACTGCATAATTCTCTTACTGTCATGCCATCCGTAAGATGCTTTTCTGTGACTGGTGAG
TACTCAACCAAGTCATTCTGAGAATAGTGTATGCGGCGACCGAGTTGCTCTTGCCCGGCGTCAATACGGG
ATAATACCGCGCCACATAGCAGAACTTTAAAAGTGCTCATCATTGGAAAACGTTCTTCGGGGCGAAAACT
CTCAAGGATCTTACCGCTGTTGAGATCCAGTTCGATGTAACCCACTCGTGCACCCAACTGATCTTCAGCA
TCTTTTACTTTCACCAGCGTTTCTGGGTGAGCAAAAACAGGAAGGCAAAATGCCGCAAAAAAGGGAATAA
GGGCGACACGGAAATGTTGAATACTCATACTCTTCCTTTTTCAATATTATTGAAGCATTTATCAGGGTTA
TTGTCTCATGAGCGGATACATATTTGAATGTATTTAGAAAAATAAACAAATAGGGGTTCCGCGCACATTT
CCCCGAAAAGTGCCACCTGACGTC
